>Addgene plasmid #121118 | Fuw CBX8 quad | addgene full sequence | sequence record 233673 | Addgene NGS Result
TAGGCGTTTTGCGCTGCTTCGCGATGTACGGGCCAGATATACGCGTTGACATTGATTATTGACTAGTTAT
TAATAGTAATCAATTACGGGGTCATTAGTTCATAGCCCATATATGGAGTTCCGCGTTACATAACTTACGG
TAAATGGCCCGCCTGGCTGACCGCCCAACGACCCCCGCCCATTGACGTCAATAATGACGTATGTTCCCAT
AGTAACGCCAATAGGGACTTTCCATTGACGTCAATGGGTGGAGTATTTACGGTAAACTGCCCACTTGGCA
GTACATCAAGTGTATCATATGCCAAGTACGCCCCCTATTGACGTCAATGACGGTAAATGGCCCGCCTGGC
ATTATGCCCAGTACATGACCTTATGGGACTTTCCTACTTGGCAGTACATCTACGTATTAGTCATCGCTAT
TACCATGGTGATGCGGTTTTGGCAGTACATCAATGGGCGTGGATAGCGGTTTGACTCACGGGGATTTCCA
AGTCTCCACCCCATTGACGTCAATGGGAGTTTGTTTTGGCACCAAAATCAACGGGACTTTCCAAAATGTC
GTAACAACTCCGCCCCATTGACGCAAATGGGCGGTAGGCGTGTACGGTGGGAGGTCTATATAAGCAGCGC
GTTTTGCCTGTACTGGGTCTCTCTGGTTAGACCAGATCTGAGCCTGGGAGCTCTCTGGCTAACTAGGGAA
CCCACTGCTTAAGCCTCAATAAAGCTTGCCTTGAGTGCTTCAAGTAGTGTGTGCCCGTCTGTTGTGTGAC
TCTGGTAACTAGAGATCCCTCAGACCCTTTTAGTCAGTGTGGAAAATCTCTAGCAGTGGCGCCCGAACAG
GGACTTGAAAGCGAAAGGGAAACCAGAGGAGCTCTCTCGACGCAGGACTCGGCTTGCTGAAGCGCGCACG
GCAAGAGGCGAGGGGCGGCGACTGGTGAGTACGCCAAAAATTTTGACTAGCGGAGGCTAGAAGGAGAGAG
ATGGGTGCGAGAGCGTCAGTATTAAGCGGGGGAGAATTAGATCGCGATGGGAAAAAATTCGGTTAAGGCC
AGGGGGAAAGAAAAAATATAAATTAAAACATATAGTATGGGCAAGCAGGGAGCTAGAACGATTCGCAGTT
AATCCTGGCCTGTTAGAAACATCAGAAGGCTGTAGACAAATACTGGGACAGCTACAACCATCCCTTCAGA
CAGGATCAGAAGAACTTAGATCATTATATAATACAGTAGCAACCCTCTATTGTGTGCATCAAAGGATAGA
GATAAAAGACACCAAGGAAGCTTTAGACAAGATAGAGGAAGAGCAAAACAAAAGTAAGACCACCGCACAG
CAAGCGGCCGCTGATCTTCAGACCTGGAGGAGGAGATATGAGGGACAATTGGAGAAGTGAATTATATAAA
TATAAAGTAGTAAAAATTGAACCATTAGGAGTAGCACCCACCAAGGCAAAGAGAAGAGTGGTGCAGAGAG
AAAAAAGAGCAGTGGGAATAGGAGCTTTGTTCCTTGGGTTCTTGGGAGCAGCAGGAAGCACTATGGGCGC
AGCGTCAATGACGCTGACGGTACAGGCCAGACAATTATTGTCTGGTATAGTGCAGCAGCAGAACAATTTG
CTGAGGGCTATTGAGGCGCAACAGCATCTGTTGCAACTCACAGTCTGGGGCATCAAGCAGCTCCAGGCAA
GAATCCTGGCTGTGGAAAGATACCTAAAGGATCAACAGCTCCTGGGGATTTGGGGTTGCTCTGGAAAACT
CATTTGCACCACTGCTGTGCCTTGGAATGCTAGTTGGAGTAATAAATCTCTGGAACAGATTTGGAATCAC
ACGACCTGGATGGAGTGGGACAGAGAAATTAACAATTACACAAGCTTAATACACTCCTTAATTGAAGAAT
CGCAAAACCAGCAAGAAAAGAATGAACAAGAATTATTGGAATTAGATAAATGGGCAAGTTTGTGGAATTG
GTTTAACATAACAAATTGGCTGTGGTATATAAAATTATTCATAATGATAGTAGGAGGCTTGGTAGGTTTA
AGAATAGTTTTTGCTGTACTTTCTATAGTGAATAGAGTTAGGCAGGGATATTCACCATTATCGTTTCAGA
CCCACCTCCCAACCCCGAGGGGACCCGACAGGCCCGAAGGAATAGAAGAAGAAGGTGGAGAGAGAGACAG
AGACAGATCCATTCGATTAGTGAACGGATCGGCACTGCGTGCGCCAATTCTGCAGACAAATGGCAGTATT
CATCCACAATTTTAAAAGAAAAGGGGGGATTGGGGGGTACAGTGCAGGGGAAAGAATAGTAGACATAATA
GCAACAGACATACAAACTAAAGAATTACAAAAACAAATTACAAAAATTCAAAATTTTCGGGTTTATTACA
GGGACAGCAGAGATCCAGTTTGGTTAGATCTCGAGTTTACCACTCCCTATCAGTGATAGAGAAAAGTGAA
AGTCGAGTTTACCACTCCCTATCAGTGATAGAGAAAAGTGAAAGTCGAGTTTACCACTCCCTATCAGTGA
TAGAGAAAAGTGAAAGTCGAGTTTACCACTCCCTATCAGTGATAGAGAAAAGTGAAAGTCGAGTTTACCA
CTCCCTATCAGTGATAGAGAAAAGTGAAAGTCGAGTTTACCACTCCCTATCAGTGATAGAGAAAAGTGAA
AGTCGAGTTTACCACTCCCTATCAGTGATAGAGAAAAGTGAAAGTCGAGCTCGGTACCCGGGTCGAGGTA
GGCGTGTACGGTGGGAGGCCTATATAAGCAGAGCTCGTTTAGTGAACCGTCAGATCGCCTGGAGACGCCA
TCCACGCTGTTTTGACCTCCATAGAAGACACCGGGACCGATCCAGCCTCCGCGGCCCCGAATTGCTAGCC
GATGGATCCGTGGCCACCATGGGTAAGCCTATCCCTAACCCTCTCCTCGGTCTCGATTCTACGGGCGGAG
AGCTTTCAGCGGTGGGGGAGCGGGTGTTCGCGGCCGAAGCCCTCCTGAAGGCCGCCATAGCCAAAGGACG
CATGGAATACCTCGTGAAAGCCAAGGGATGGTCGCAGAAGTACAGCACATGGGAACCGGAGGAAAACATC
CTGGATGCTCGCTTGCTCGCAGCCTTTGAGGAAAGGGAAAGAGAGATGGAGCTCTATGGCCCCAAAAAGC
GTGGACCCAAGCCCAAAACCTTCCTCCTCAAAGCGCAGGCCAAGGCAAAGGCCAAAACTTACGAGTTTCG
AAGTGACTCAGCCAGGGGCATCCGGATCCCCTACCCTGGCCGCTCGCCCCAGGACCTGGCCTCCACTTCC
CGGGCCCGGGAGGGCCTTCGAAACATGGGTTTGTCCCCGCCAGCGAGCAGCACCAGCACCAGCAGCACCT
GCCGCGCAGAGGCCCCTCGGGACCGGGACCGAGACCGGGATAGGGACCGGGAGCGGGATCGAGAAAGGGA
GAGGGAGCGAGAGAGGGAGCGGGAACGTGAGAGGGAACGAGAGCGGGGTACCAGCAGAGTGGATGACAAG
CCCAGCTCACCGGGGGACAGCTCGAAGAAGCGAGGCCCCAAGCCCCGGAAGGAGCTCCCGGACCCCTCAC
AGAGGCCCTTAGGCGAACCCAGCGCCGGCCTCGGAGAGTACCTCAAGGGCAGGAAGCTGGACGACACCCC
TTCCGGGGCAGGAAAGTTTCCAGCCGGCCACAGTGTGATCCAGCTGGCCCGAAGACAGGACTCGGACCTG
GTGCAGTGTGGTGTGACCAGCCCTAGCTCAGCTGAGGCCACGGGCAAACTGGCTGTGGACACCTTCCCGG
CCAGGGTGATAAAGCACAGGGCTGCCTTCCTGGAGGCCAAAGGCCAGGGTGCCCTAGATCCCAATGGCAC
CCGGGTCCGACATGGCTCAGGCCCCCCCAGCTCTGGGGGGGGCCTGTACCGGGACATGGGGGCCCAGGGG
GGAAGGCCCTCCCTCATCGCCAGGATCCCTGTGGCCAGAATCCTGGGGGACCCGGAGGAAGAGTCCTGGA
GCCCCTCCCTGACTAACCTGGAGAAGGTGGTGGTCACGGACGTGACCTCAAACTTTTTGACCGTCACCAT
TAAGGAAAGTAACACGGACCAAGGCTTTTTTAAAGAGAAAAGATAATAAGAATTCCATACCGGTTACCGG
GTAGGGGAGGCGCTTTTCCCAAGGCAGTCTGGAGCATGCGCTTTAGCAGCCCCGCTGGGCACTTGGCGCT
ACACAAGTGGCCTCTGGCCTCGCACACATTCCACATCCACCGGTAGGCGCCAACCGGCTCCGTTCTTTGG
TGGCCCCTTCGCGCCACCTTCTACTCCTCCCCTAGTCAGGAAGTTCCCCCCCGCCCCGCAGCTCGCGTCG
TGCAGGACGTGACAAATGGAAGTAGCACGTCTCACTAGTCTCGTGCAGATGGACAGCACCGCTGAGCAAT
GGAAGCGGGTAGGCCTTTGGGGCAGCGGCCAATAGCAGCTTTGCTCCTTCGCTTTCTGGGCTCAGAGGCT
GGGAAGGGGTGGGTCCGGGGGCGGGCTCAGGGGCGGGCTCAGGGGCGGGGCGGGCGCCCGAAGGTCCTCC
GGAGGCCCGGCATTCTGCACGCTTCAAAAGCGCACGTCTGCCGCGCTGTTCTCCTCTTCCTCATCTCCGG
GCCTTTCGACCTGCAGCCCAAGCTTACCATGACCGAGTACAAGCCCACGGTGCGCCTCGCCACCCGCGAC
GACGTCCCCAGGGCCGTACGCACCCTCGCCGCCGCGTTCGCCGACTACCCCGCCACGCGCCACACCGTCG
ATCCGGACCGCCACATCGAGCGGGTCACCGAGCTGCAAGAACTCTTCCTCACGCGCGTCGGGCTCGACAT
CGGCAAGGTGTGGGTCGCGGACGACGGCGCCGCGGTGGCGGTCTGGACCACGCCGGAGAGCGTCGAAGCG
GGGGCGGTGTTCGCCGAGATCGGCCCGCGCATGGCCGAGTTGAGCGGTTCCCGGCTGGCCGCGCAGCAAC
AGATGGAAGGCCTCCTGGCGCCGCACCGGCCCAAGGAGCCCGCGTGGTTCCTGGCCACCGTCGGCGTCTC
GCCCGACCACCAGGGCAAGGGTCTGGGCAGCGCCGTCGTGCTCCCCGGAGTGGAGGCGGCCGAGCGCGCC
GGGGTGCCCGCCTTCCTGGAGACCTCCGCGCCCCGCAACCTCCCCTTCTACGAGCGGCTCGGCTTCACCG
TCACCGCCGACGTCGAGGTGCCCGAAGGACCGCGCACCTGGTGCATGACCCGCAAGCCCGGTGCCTGAAA
TTCGATATCAAGCTTATCGATAATCAACCTCTGGATTACAAAATTTGTGAAAGATTGACTGGTATTCTTA
ACTATGTTGCTCCTTTTACGCTATGTGGATACGCTGCTTTAATGCCTTTGTATCATGCTATTGCTTCCCG
TATGGCTTTCATTTTCTCCTCCTTGTATAAATCCTGGTTGCTGTCTCTTTATGAGGAGTTGTGGCCCGTT
GTCAGGCAACGTGGCGTGGTGTGCACTGTGTTTGCTGACGCAACCCCCACTGGTTGGGGCATTGCCACCA
CCTGTCAGCTCCTTTCCGGGACTTTCGCTTTCCCCCTCCCTATTGCCACGGCGGAACTCATCGCCGCCTG
CCTTGCCCGCTGCTGGACAGGGGCTCGGCTGTTGGGCACTGACAATTCCGTGGTGTTGTCGGGGAAATCA
TCGTCCTTTCCTTGGCTGCTCGCCTGTGTTGCCACCTGGATTCTGCGCGGGACGTCCTTCTGCTACGTCC
CTTCGGCCCTCAATCCAGCGGACCTTCCTTCCCGCGGCCTGCTGCCGGCTCTGCGGCCTCTTCCGCGTCT
TCGCCTTCGCCCTCAGACGAGTCGGATCTCCCTTTGGGCCGCCTCCCCGCATCGATACCGTCGACCTCGA
GACCTAGAAAAACATGGAGCAATCACAAGTAGCAATACAGCAGCTACCAATGCTGATTGTGCCTGGCTAG
AAGCACAAGAGGAGGAGGAGGTGGGTTTTCCAGTCACACCTCAGGTACCTTTAAGACCAATGACTTACAA
GGCAGCTGTAGATCTTAGCCACTTTTTAAAAGAAAAGGGGGGACTGGAAGGGCTAATTCACTCCCAACGA
AGACAAGATATCCTTGATCTGTGGATCTACCACACACAAGGCTACTTCCCTGATTGGCAGAACTACACAC
CAGGGCCAGGGATCAGATATCCACTGACCTTTGGATGGTGCTACAAGCTAGTACCAGTTGAGCAAGAGAA
GGTAGAAGAAGCCAATGAAGGAGAGAACACCCGCTTGTTACACCCTGTGAGCCTGCATGGGATGGATGAC
CCGGAGAGAGAAGTATTAGAGTGGAGGTTTGACAGCCGCCTAGCATTTCATCACATGGCCCGAGAGCTGC
ATCCGGACTGTACTGGGTCTCTCTGGTTAGACCAGATCTGAGCCTGGGAGCTCTCTGGCTAACTAGGGAA
CCCACTGCTTAAGCCTCAATAAAGCTTGCCTTGAGTGCTTCAAGTAGTGTGTGCCCGTCTGTTGTGTGAC
TCTGGTAACTAGAGATCCCTCAGACCCTTTTAGTCAGTGTGGAAAATCTCTAGCAGGGCCCGTTTAAACC
CGCTGATCAGCCTCGACTGTGCCTTCTAGTTGCCAGCCATCTGTTGTTTGCCCCTCCCCCGTGCCTTCCT
TGACCCTGGAAGGTGCCACTCCCACTGTCCTTTCCTAATAAAATGAGGAAATTGCATCGCATTGTCTGAG
TAGGTGTCATTCTATTCTGGGGGGTGGGGTGGGGCAGGACAGCAAGGGGGAGGATTGGGAAGACAATAGC
AGGCATGCTGGGGATGCGGTGGGCTCTATGGCTTCTGAGGCGGAAAGAACCAGCTGGGGCTCTAGGGGGT
ATCCCC
[124 nt withheld, positions 6867-6990]
C
[91 nt withheld, positions 6992-7082]
A
[49 nt withheld, positions 7084-7132]
CCTTTGACGTTGGAGTCCACGTTCTTT
[37 nt withheld, positions 7160-7196]
ACCCTATCTCGGTCTATTCTTTTGATTTATAAGGGATTTTGCCGATTTCGGCCTATTGGTTAAAAAATGA
GCTGATTTAACAAAAATTTAACGCGAATTAATTCTGTGGAATGTGTGTCAGTTAGGGTGTGGAAAGTCCC
CAGGCTCCCCAGCAGGCAGAAGTATGCAAAGCATGCATCTCAATTAGTCAGCAACCAGGTGTGGAAAGTC
CCCAGGCTCCCCAGCAGGCAGAAGTATGCAAAGCATGCATCTCAATTAGTCAGCAACCATAGTCCCGCCC
CTAACTCCGCCCATCCCGCCCCTAACTCCGCCCAGTTCCGCCCATTCTCCGCCCCATGGCTGACTAATTT
TTTTTATTTATGCAGAGGCCGAGGCCGCCTCTGCCTCTGAGCTATTCCAGAAGTAGTGAGGAGGCTTTTT
TGGAGGCCTAGGCTTTTGCAAAAAGCTCCCGGGAGCTTGTATATCCATTTTCGGATCTGATCAGCACGTG
TTGACAATTAATCATCGGCATAGTATATCGGCATAGTATAATACGACAAGGTGAGGAACTAAACCATGGC
CAAGTTGACCAGTGCCGTTCCGGTGCTCACCGCGCGCGACGTCGCCGGAGCGGTCGAGTTCTGGACCGAC
CGGCTCGGGTTCTCCCGGGACTTCGTGGAGGACGACTTCGCCGGTGTGGTCCGGGACGACGTGACCCTGT
TCATCAGCGCGGTCCAGGACCAGGTGGTGCCGGACAACACCCTGGCCTGGGTGTGGGTGCGCGGCCTGGA
CGAGCTGTACGCCGAGTGGTCGGAGGTCGTGTCCACGAACTTCCGGGACGCCTCCGGGCCGGCCATGACC
GAGATCGGCGAGCAGCCGTGGGGGCGGGAGTTCGCCCTGCGCGACCCGGCCGGCAACTGCGTGCACTTCG
TGGCCGAGGAGCAGGACTGACACGTGCTACGAGATTTCGATTCCACCGCCGCCTTCTATGAAAGGTTGGG
CTTCGGAATCGTTTTCCGGGACGCCGGCTGGATGATCCTCCAGCGCGGGGATCTCATGCTGGAGTTCTTC
GCCCACCCCAACTTGTTTATTGCAGCTTATAATGGTTACAAATAAAGCAATAGCATCACAAATTTCACAA
ATAAAGCATTTTTTTCACTGCATTCTAGTTGTGGTTTGTCCAAACTCATCAATGTATCTTATCATGTCTG
TATACCGTCGACCTCTAGCTAGAGCTTGGCGTAATCATGGTCATAGCTGTTTCCTGTGTGAAATTGTTAT
CCGCTCACAATTCCACACAACATACGAGCCGGAAGCATAAAGTGTAAAGCCTGGGGTGCCTAATGAGTGA
GCTAACTCACATTAATTGCGTTGCGCTCACTGCCCGCTTTCCAGTCGGGAAACCTGTCGTGCCAGCTGCA
TTAATGAATCGGCCAACGCGCGGGGAGAGGCGGTTTGCGTATTGGGCGCTCTTCCGCTTCCTCGCTCACT
GACTCGCTGCGCTCGGTCGTTCGGCTGCGGCGAGCGGTATCAGCTCACTCAAAGGCGGTAATACGGTTAT
CCACAGAATCAGGGGATAACGCAGGAAAGAACATGTGAGCAAAAGGCCAGCAAAAGGCCAGGAACCGTAA
AAAGGCCGCGTTGCTGGCGTTTTTCCATAGGCTCCGCCCCCCTGACGAGCATCACAAAAATCGACGCTCA
AGTCAGAGGTGGCGAAACCCGACAGGACTATAAAGATACCAGGCGTTTCCCCCTGGAAGCTCCCTCGTGC
GCTCTCCTGTTCCGACCCTGCCGCTTACCGGATACCTGTCCGCCTTTCTCCCTTCGGGAAGCGTGGCGCT
TTCTCATAGCTCACGCTGTAGGTATCTCAGTTCGGTGTAGGTCGTTCGCTCCAAGCTGGGCTGTGTGCAC
GAACCCCCCGTTCAGCCCGACCGCTGCGCCTTATCCGGTAACTATCGTCTTGAGTCCAACCCGGTAAGAC
ACGACTTATCGCCACTGGCAGCAGCCACTGGTAACAGGATTAGCAGAGCGAGGTATGTAGGCGGTGCTAC
AGAGTTCTTGAAGTGGTGGCCTAACTACGGCTACACTAGAAGAACAGTATTTGGTATCTGCGCTCTGCTG
AAGCCAGTTACCTTCGGAAAAAGAGTTGGTAGCTCTTGATCCGGCAAACAAACCACCGCTGGTAGCGGTG
GTTTTTTTGTTTGCAAGCAGCAGATTACGCGCAGAAAAAAAGGATCTCAAGAAGATCCTTTGATCTTTTC
TACGGGGTCTGACGCTCAGTGGAACGAAAACTCACGTTAAGGGATTTTGGTCATGAGATTATCAAAAAGG
ATCTTCACCTAGATCCTTTTAAATTAAAAATGAAGTTTTAAATCAATCTAAAGTATATATGAGTAAACTT
GGTCTGACAGTTACCAATGCTTAATCAGTGAGGCACCTATCTCAGCGATCTGTCTATTTCGTTCATCCAT
AGTTGCCTGACTCCCCGTCGTGTAGATAACTACGATACGGGAGGGCTTACCATCTGGCCCCAGTGCTGCA
ATGATACCGCGAGACCCACGCTCACCGGCTCCAGATTTATCAGCAATAAACCAGCCAGCCGGAAGGGCCG
AGCGCAGAAGTGGTCCTGCAACTTTATCCGCCTCCATCCAGTCTATTAATTGTTGCCGGGAAGCTAGAGT
AAGTAGTTCGCCAGTTAATAGTTTGCGCAACGTTGTTGCCATTGCTACAGGCATCGTGGTGTCACGCTCG
TCGTTTGGTATGGCTTCATTCAGCTCCGGTTCCCAACGATCAAGGCGAGTTACATGATCCCCCATGTTGT
GCAAAAAAGCGGTTAGCTCCTTCGGTCCTCCGATCGTTGTCAGAAGTAAGTTGGCCGCAGTGTTATCACT
CATGGTTATGGCAGCACTGCATAATTCTCTTACTGTCATGCCATCCGTAAGATGCTTTTCTGTGACTGGT
GAGTACTCAACCAAGTCATTCTGAGAATAGTGTATGCGGCGACCGAGTTGCTCTTGCCCGGCGTCAATAC
GGGATAATACCGCGCCACATAGCAGAACTTTAAAAGTGCTCATCATTGGAAAACGTTCTTCGGGGCGAAA
ACTCTCAAGGATCTTACCGCTGTTGAGATCCAGTTCGATGTAACCCACTCGTGCACCCAACTGATCTTCA
GCATCTTTTACTTTCACCAGCGTTTCTGGGTGAGCAAAAACAGGAAGGCAAAATGCCGCAAAAAAGGGAA
TAAGGGCGACACGGAAATGTTGAATACTCATACTCTTCCTTTTTCAATATTATTGAAGCATTTATCAGGG
TTATTGTCTCATGAGCGGATACATATTTGAATGTATTTAGAAAAATAAACAAATAGGGGTTCCGCGCACA
TTTCCCCGAAAAGTGCCACCTGACGTCGACGGATCGGGAGATCTCCCGATCCCCTATGGTGCACTCTCAG
TACAATCTGCTCTGATGCCGCATAGTTAAGCCAGTATCTGCTCCCTGCTTGTGTGTTGGAGGTCGCTGAG
TAGTGCGCGAGCAAAATTTAAGCTACAACAAGGCAAGGCTTGACCGACAATTGCATGAAGAATCTGCTTA
GGGT
Features (pLannotate 1.2.2; 35 found; start..end, strand, type, name):
     48..427     +  enhancer       CMV enhancer: human cytomegalovirus immediate early enhancer
    428..627     +  promoter       CMV promoter: human cytomegalovirus (CMV) immediate early promoter
    645..825     +  LTR            5' LTR (truncated): truncated 5' long terminal repeat (LTR) from HIV-1
    872..997     +  misc_feature   HIV-1 Ψ: packaging signal of human immunodeficiency virus type 1
    981..1344    +  CDS            HIV-1 gag (fragment): gag protein from human immunodeficiency virus 1; gag
   1490..1723    +  misc_feature   RRE: The Rev response element (RRE) of HIV-1 allows for Rev-dependent mRNA export from the nucleus to the cytoplasm.
   2100..2200    +  CDS            Rev (fragment): human immunodeficiency virus 1 (HIV-1) Rev protein; rev; enhances nuclear export of unspliced and incompletely spliced viral mRNAs
   2250..2367    +  misc_feature   cPPT/CTS: central polypurine tract and central termination sequence of HIV-1
   2424..2694    +  protein_bind   tetracycline response element: contains seven copies of the tetracycline operator tetO tetracycline repressor TetR
   2705..2722    +  misc_feature   MCS (fragment): pUC18/19 multiple cloning site
   2727..2765    +  promoter       minimal CMV promoter: human cytomegalovirus (CMV) immediate early promoter
   2892..2933    +  CDS            V5 tag: epitope tag from simian virus 5
   2940..4103    +  CDS            CBX8: CBX8_HUMAN - Also known as PC3, RC1. Experimental evidence at protein level: Swiss-Prot protein existence level 1. Component of a Polycomb group (PcG) multiprotein PRC1-like complex, a complex class required to maintain the transcriptionally repressive state of many genes, including Hox genes, throughout development. PcG PRC1 complex acts via chromatin remodeling and modification of histones; it mediates monoubiquitination of histone H2A 'Lys-119', rendering chromatin heritably changed in its expressibility. From Homo sapiens (Human).
   4129..4628    +  promoter       PGK promoter: mouse phosphoglycerate kinase 1 promoter
   4649..5248    +  CDS            PuroR: puromycin N-acetyltransferase; pac from Streptomyces alboniger; confers resistance to puromycin
   5249..5272    +  misc_feature   MCS (fragment): pBluescript multiple cloning site
   5272..5860    +  misc_feature   WPRE: woodchuck hepatitis virus posttranscriptional regulatory element
   5797..6378    +  CDS            nef (fragment): NEF_HV1H2 - Experimental evidence at protein level: Swiss-Prot protein existence level 1. Extracellular Nef protein targets CD4(+) T-lymphocytes for apoptosis by interacting with CXCR4 surface receptors. From Human immunodeficiency virus type 1 group M subtype B (isolate HXB2) (HIV-1).
   6385..6565    +  LTR            5' LTR (truncated): truncated 5' long terminal repeat (LTR) from HIV-1
   6597..6821    +  polyA_signal   bGH poly(A) signal: bovine growth hormone polyadenylation signal
   6825..6846    +  promoter       SV40 promoter (fragment): SV40 enhancer and early promoter
   6867..7295    +  rep_origin     f1 ori (sequence partly withheld): f1 bacteriophage origin of replication; arrow indicates direction of (+) strand synthesis
   7309..7638    +  promoter       SV40 promoter: SV40 enhancer and early promoter
   7686..7733    +  promoter       EM7 promoter: synthetic bacterial promoter&nbsp
   7752..8126    +  CDS            BleoR: antibiotic-binding protein; Sh ble from Streptoalloteichus hindustanus; confers resistance to bleomycin, phleomycin, and Zeocin™
   8136..8261    +  CDS            ble (fragment): BLE_KLEPN - Experimental evidence at protein level: Swiss-Prot protein existence level 1. Binding protein with a strong affinity to the bleomycin family of antibiotics. Binds to CL990; an antimitotic-antibiotic compound. From Klebsiella pneumoniae.
   8256..8377    +  polyA_signal   SV40 poly(A) signal: SV40 polyadenylation signal
   8448..8470    -  protein_bind   lac operator (fragment): The lac repressor binds to the lac operator to inhibit transcription in E. coli. This inhibition can be relieved by adding lactose or isopropyl-β-D-thiogalactopyranoside (IPTG). lac repressor encoded by lacI
   8474..8504    -  promoter       lac promoter: promoter for the E. coli lac operon
   8519..8540    -  protein_bind   CAP binding site: CAP binding activates transcription in the presence of cAMP. E. coli catabolite activator protein
   8553..8645    -  CDS            lacI (fragment): lac repressor; lacI; The lac repressor binds to the lac operator to inhibit transcription in E. coli. This inhibition can be relieved by adding lactose or isopropyl-β-D-thiogalactopyranoside (IPTG).
   8828..9416    -  rep_origin     ori: high-copy-number ColE1/pMB1/pBR322/pUC origin of replication
   9587..10447   -  CDS            AmpR: β-lactamase; bla; confers resistance to ampicillin, carbenicillin, and related antibiotics
  10448..10552   -  promoter       AmpR promoter: bla
  10611..10663   -  misc_feature   bom (fragment): basis of mobility region from pBR322
