[The description below was written by a language model from this plasmid's Addgene catalogue record and pLannotate feature annotations shown in this document.]
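Description:
Fuw CBX8 quad is an HIV-1-based lentiviral transfer plasmid built on the Fuw backbone for tetracycline-regulated ("conditional") expression of a mutant human CBX8 in mammalian cells. It is maintained in E. coli through a high-copy ColE1/pUC-type origin with ampicillin resistance; an f1 origin is also present. Viral genomic RNA is driven by a CMV enhancer/promoter fused to a truncated 5' LTR, followed by the Ψ packaging signal with a gag fragment, the Rev response element for Rev-dependent nuclear export, and the cPPT/CTS. A WPRE sits upstream of the 3' LTR (annotated as a truncated LTR) to enhance transcript expression, and a bGH polyadenylation signal follows the LTR.

The payload is a tetracycline response element with seven tetO copies joined to a minimal CMV promoter, driving an N-terminally V5-tagged CBX8 open reading frame. CBX8 is a chromodomain-containing component of Polycomb PRC1-like complexes that maintain transcriptional repression. The "quad" version carries four alanine substitutions (R19A, R20A, R22A, W32A). The associated study concerns engagement of DNA and H3K27me3 by the CBX8 chromodomain, so the mutant presumably serves to test how these residues contribute to chromatin association, although the record does not spell out each mutation's effect. Expression from the TRE requires a tetracycline-controlled transactivator, which is not annotated on this plasmid and would have to be supplied separately. Downstream, a mouse PGK promoter drives puromycin N-acetyltransferase, allowing constitutive selection of transduced cells. Outside the LTRs, the backbone also carries an SV40/EM7-driven bleomycin/Zeocin resistance cassette, which would not be packaged into virus.
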