Addgene plasmid #121118: Fuw CBX8 quad
Purpose: conditional expression
Depositing lab: Emily Dykhuizen. Depositing organization: Purdue University. Publication: Engagement of DNA and H3K27me3 by the CBX8 chromodomain drives chromatin association. Connelly KE, Weaver TM, Alpsoy A, Gu BX, Musselman CA, Dykhuizen EC. Nucleic Acids Res. 2018 Dec 29. pii: 5266947. doi: 10.1093/nar/gky1290. PubMed 30597065.
Backbone
  Vector backbone: Fuw
  Vector type: Lentiviral
  Selectable markers: Puromycin
Growth in bacteria
  Bacterial resistance: Ampicillin, 100 μg/mL
  Growth temperature: 37°C
  Growth strain: NEB Stable
  Copy number: High Copy
Gene/Insert
  Gene/Insert name: CBX8 (R19A,R20A, R22A, W32A)
  Species: H. sapiens (human)
  Mutation: R19A, R20A, R22A, W32A
  Entrez Gene: CBX8 (a.k.a. PC3, RC1)
  Tag / fusion protein: V5 (N terminal on insert)
  Cloning method: Restriction Enzyme; 5′ cloning site Unknown (unknown if destroyed); 3′ cloning site Unknown (unknown if destroyed)
Terms and licenses: Academic/Nonprofit Terms; Industry Terms: Not Available to Industry
How to cite: Fuw CBX8 quad was a gift from Emily Dykhuizen (Addgene plasmid # 121118 ; http://n2t.net/addgene:121118 ; RRID:Addgene_121118)
